>Addgene plasmid #39764 | D-raf R217L+C295S | addgene partial sequence | sequence record 57597 | draf-F1 5'-AAGCCGAGCTGAACACTACC-3'
AGCTATTTATAAAATACCCGACATATGTGTATGTATGTATCTCACGACTTTGGTTCTTGCCCACAGAATA
CCAGGAGTTGACCTCCAAGCTCCACGAACTGGAGGCCAAGGAGCAGGAACTAATGGAGCGACTGAACTCG
CAGGACCAGCAGGAGGACTCCTCCTTGGTCGAGCGGTTCAAGGAGCAGCCCCACTATCAAAATCAAACTC
AAATCCTGCAGCAACAACGGCAATTGGCGCGAGTGCACCACGGCAACGATCTAACCGATAGCTTGGGCTC
TCAGCCGGGCAGCCAATGTGGAACTTTGACCCGTCAGCCCAAGATCCTTTTGCGAGCCCACCTGCCCAAT
CAACAGCGCACTTCAGTGGAGGTAATTTCGGGAGTACGACTATGTGATGCCCTCATGAAGGCCCTGAAAC
TCCTGCAACTAACGCCGGATATGTGCGAAGTAAGCACAACTCATTCCGGAAGACATATCATACCCTGGCA
CACGGATATCGGCACTCTGCATGTGGAGGAGATTTTTGTCAGGCTGCTGGATAAGTTTCCCATTAGGACA
CACATCAAGCACCAGATCATACGGAAGACCTTCTTCTCGTTGGTATTCTGCGAGGGCTGTCGAAGGCTTC
TGTTCACCGGGTTCTACTGTAGCCAGTCTAATTTTCGATTCCATCAGAGGTGTGCCAATAGAGTGCCGAT
GCTGTGCCAGCCCTTTCCGATGGATAGCTACTATCAGCTACTGCTGGCCGAGAATCCGGATAATGGCGTT
GGTTTCCCCGGCAGAGGCACTGCTGTCCGCTTCAATATGAGCAGCCGGAGTCGCAGTCGTCGTTGCAGCA
GCAGTGGCAGCAGCAGCAGCTCGAAGCCACCATCTTCATCCTCCGGCAATCATCGACAGGGTCGTCCGCC
GAGGATCAGCCAAGACGATCGATCCAATTCCGCGCCAA
