[The description below was written by a language model from this plasmid's Addgene catalogue record.]
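Description:
D-raf R217L+C295S is a Drosophila transformation plasmid built on the pCaSpeR-4 backbone (about 7.9 kb without the insert) and catalogued as an insect expression vector. pCaSpeR-4 is a standard P-element vector: cloned DNA sits between P-element ends together with a mini-white eye-colour marker, so that transposase-mediated germline integration can be followed by rescue of eye pigmentation in white mutant flies. These backbone properties come from general knowledge of the vector, since no feature table accompanies the record. In bacteria the plasmid is selected with ampicillin; its copy number is listed as unknown.

The insert is the Drosophila melanogaster Raf gene (also known as D-raf, pole hole or l(1)polehole), which encodes the fly Raf serine/threonine kinase acting downstream of Ras in receptor tyrosine kinase signalling. This version carries two amino-acid substitutions, R217L and C295S. The record does not state what each substitution does, although the associated work concerns genetic and molecular analysis of mutations affecting D-raf signal transduction. pCaSpeR-4 itself lacks a built-in promoter for the insert. The record also does not say whether the insert is a genomic fragment with its own regulatory sequences or a cDNA driven by another promoter, and it gives neither the insert size nor the cloning method.

The construct is most plausibly used to generate transgenic flies expressing the doubly mutated D-raf, for example to test how these changes affect Raf function in vivo.
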