Addgene plasmid #39764: D-raf R217L+C295S
Depositing lab: Norbert Perrimon. Depositing organization: Harvard Medical School. Publication: Genetic and molecular analyses of mutations involved in Drosophila raf signal transduction. Lu X, Melnick MB, Hsu JC, Perrimon N. EMBO J. 1994 Jun 1;13(11):2592-9. PubMed 8013459.
Backbone
  Vector backbone: pCaSpeR-4
  Backbone size w/o insert (bp): 7855
  Vector type: Insect Expression
Growth in bacteria
  Bacterial resistance: Ampicillin, 100 μg/mL
  Growth temperature: 37°C
  Growth strain: DH5alpha
  Copy number: Unknown
Gene/Insert
  Gene/Insert name: d-raf
  Species: D. melanogaster (fly)
  Mutation: R217L and C295S
  Entrez Gene: Raf (a.k.a. Dmel_CG2845, 11-29, C110, CG2845, D-RAF, D-Raf, D-raf, D-raf1, DRaf, DRaf1, Dmel\CG2845, Draf, Draf-1, Draf1, EG:BACH48C10.3, Phl, RAF, Raf/phl, Raf1, dRaf, draf, l(1)2Fe, l(1)G0475, l(1)ph, l(1)phl, l(1)pole hole, l(1)polehole, l(1)polehole/draf, l(1)raf, lincRNA.937, ph, ph1, phl, raf, raf-1, raf1, rafl)
  Cloning method: Unknown
  Sequencing primers: 5′ pCaspeR4-5; 3′ pCaspeR4-3
Terms and licenses: Academic/Nonprofit Terms; Industry Terms: Not Available to Industry
Depositor comments: Perrimon Lab plasmid #88
How to cite: D-raf R217L+C295S was a gift from Norbert Perrimon (Addgene plasmid # 39764 ; http://n2t.net/addgene:39764 ; RRID:Addgene_39764)
